Addgene plasmid #99668: dSp-Rta 125-175
Purpose: Expresses dSp Cas9 fused to truncated RTA activation domain
Depositing lab: George Church. Depositing organization: Harvard Medical School. Publication: Rational design of a compact CRISPR-Cas9 activator for AAV-mediated delivery. Vora S, Cheng J, Xiao R, VanDusen NJ, Quintino L, Pu WT, Vandenberghe LH, Chavez A, Church G. bioRxiv 2018. 298620 10.1101/298620.
Backbone
  Vector backbone: pBR322
  Vector type: Mammalian Expression
Growth in bacteria
  Bacterial resistance: Ampicillin, 100 μg/mL
  Growth temperature: 37°C
  Growth strain: DH5alpha
  Copy number: Low Copy
Gene/Insert
  Gene/Insert name: dCas9
  Species: Synthetic
  Mutation: dead Cas9
  Tag / fusion protein: truncated RTA activation domain (125-175) (C terminal on insert)
  Cloning method: Restriction Enzyme; 5′ cloning site unknown (unknown if destroyed); 3′ cloning site unknown (unknown if destroyed)
Terms and licenses: Academic/Nonprofit Terms; Industry Terms: Not Available to Industry
Depositor comments: Please visit https://doi.org/10.1101/298620 for bioRxiv preprint.
How to cite: dSp-Rta 125-175 was a gift from George Church (Addgene plasmid # 99668 ; http://n2t.net/addgene:99668 ; RRID:Addgene_99668)
