[The description below was written by a language model from this plasmid's Addgene catalogue record and pLannotate feature annotations shown in this document.]
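Description:
dSp-Rta 125-175 is a mammalian expression plasmid of about 7.5 kb, catalogued on a pBR322 backbone, that produces a nuclease-dead Streptococcus pyogenes Cas9 fused at its C terminus to a truncated piece of the Rta transcriptional activation domain. It is propagated in E. coli through a ColE1/pMB1-family origin and selected with ampicillin via the β-lactamase gene and its native promoter. A fragment of the pBR322 bom region is also present. The catalogue lists the plasmid as low copy, whereas the automated annotation labels the origin generically as high-copy, so the two sources differ on this point. No mammalian selection marker is annotated.

The expression cassette is driven by the human cytomegalovirus immediate early enhancer and promoter. The open reading frame matches the Cas9m4 variant, which carries the D10A, D839A, H840A and N863A substitutions that abolish DNA cleavage while preserving guide RNA-directed DNA binding. Shortly downstream lies a 154-nt segment annotated as a fragment of the activation domain from the Epstein-Barr virus replication and transcription activator Rta (BRLF1), corresponding to the 125-175 truncation in the plasmid name. An HSV thymidine kinase polyadenylation signal follows the fusion, and a very short reverse-oriented bGH poly(A) remnant sits nearby, probably a cloning vestige. No guide RNA cassette is annotated, so a guide would have to be supplied separately.

The construct serves as a programmable transcriptional activator. According to the associated work, it belongs to an effort to design compact CRISPR-Cas9 activators suitable for AAV delivery, and this plasmid appears to be one of the truncations used to test minimal Rta regions. It carries no annotated AAV ITRs and is itself a transfection vector rather than a packaging construct.
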