Features (pLannotate 1.2.2; 10 found; start..end, strand, type, name):
    126..505     +  enhancer       CMV enhancer: human cytomegalovirus immediate early enhancer
    506..709     +  promoter       CMV promoter: human cytomegalovirus (CMV) immediate early promoter
    824..4927    +  CDS            Cas9m4: catalytically dead mutant of the Cas9 endonuclease from the Streptococcus pyogenes Type II CRISPR/Cas system RNA-guided DNA-binding protein that lacks endonuclease activity due to the mutations D10A, D839A, H840A, and N863A (Mali et al., 2013)
   4990..5143    +  CDS            Rta AD (fragment): transcriptional activation domain from the human herpesvirus 4 (Epstein-Barr virus) replication and transcription activator Rta/BRLF1 (Hardwick et al., 1992; Chavez et al., 2015)
   5242..5290    +  polyA_signal   HSV TK poly(A) signal: herpes simplex virus thymidine kinase polyadenylation signal (Cole and Stacy, 1985)
   5381..5397    -  polyA_signal   bGH poly(A) signal (fragment): bovine growth hormone polyadenylation signal
   5604..6192    -  rep_origin     ori: high-copy-number ColE1/pMB1/pBR322/pUC origin of replication
   6363..7223    -  CDS            AmpR: β-lactamase; bla; confers resistance to ampicillin, carbenicillin, and related antibiotics
   7224..7328    -  promoter       AmpR promoter: bla
   7387..7439    -  misc_feature   bom (fragment): basis of mobility region from pBR322
>Addgene plasmid #99668 | dSp-Rta 125-175 | addgene full sequence | sequence record 189832 | Addgene NGS Result
TGAGTAGTGCGCGAGCAAAATTTAAGCTACAACAAGGCAAGGCTTGACCGACAATTGCATGAAGAATCTG
CTTAGGGTTAGGCGTTTTGCGCTGCTTCGCGATGTACGGGCCAGATATACGCGTTGACATTGATTATTGA
CTAGTTATTAATAGTAATCAATTACGGGGTCATTAGTTCATAGCCCATATATGGAGTTCCGCGTTACATA
ACTTACGGTAAATGGCCCGCCTGGCTGACCGCCCAACGACCCCCGCCCATTGACGTCAATAATGACGTAT
GTTCCCATAGTAACGCCAATAGGGACTTTCCATTGACGTCAATGGGTGGAGTATTTACGGTAAACTGCCC
ACTTGGCAGTACATCAAGTGTATCATATGCCAAGTACGCCCCCTATTGACGTCAATGACGGTAAATGGCC
CGCCTGGCATTATGCCCAGTACATGACCTTATGGGACTTTCCTACTTGGCAGTACATCTACGTATTAGTC
ATCGCTATTACCATGGTGATGCGGTTTTGGCAGTACATCAATGGGCGTGGATAGCGGTTTGACTCACGGG
GATTTCCAAGTCTCCACCCCATTGACGTCAATGGGAGTTTGTTTTGGCACCAAAATCAACGGGACTTTCC
AAAATGTCGTAACAACTCCGCCCCATTGACGCAAATGGGCGGTAGGCGTGTACGGTGGGAGGTCTATATA
AGCAGAGCTCGTTTAGTGAACCGTCAGATCGCCTGGAGACGCCATCCACGCTGTTTTGACCTCCATAGAA
GACACCGGGACCGATCCAGCCTCCGGACTCTAGAGGATCGAACCCTTGCCACCATGGACAAGAAGTACTC
CATTGGGCTCGCTATCGGCACAAACAGCGTCGGCTGGGCCGTCATTACGGACGAGTACAAGGTGCCGAGC
AAAAAATTCAAAGTTCTGGGCAATACCGATCGCCACAGCATAAAGAAGAACCTCATTGGCGCCCTCCTGT
TCGACTCCGGGGAGACGGCCGAAGCCACGCGGCTCAAAAGAACAGCACGGCGCAGATATACCCGCAGAAA
GAATCGGATCTGCTACCTGCAGGAGATCTTTAGTAATGAGATGGCTAAGGTGGATGACTCTTTCTTCCAT
AGGCTGGAGGAGTCCTTTTTGGTGGAGGAGGATAAAAAGCACGAGCGCCACCCAATCTTTGGCAATATCG
TGGACGAGGTGGCGTACCATGAAAAGTACCCAACCATATATCATCTGAGGAAGAAGCTTGTAGACAGTAC
TGATAAGGCTGACTTGCGGTTGATCTATCTCGCGCTGGCGCATATGATCAAATTTCGGGGACACTTCCTC
ATCGAGGGGGACCTGAACCCAGACAACAGCGATGTCGACAAACTCTTTATCCAACTGGTTCAGACTTACA
ATCAGCTTTTCGAAGAGAACCCGATCAACGCATCCGGAGTTGACGCCAAAGCAATCCTGAGCGCTAGGCT
GTCCAAATCCCGGCGGCTCGAAAACCTCATCGCACAGCTCCCTGGGGAGAAGAAGAACGGCCTGTTTGGT
AATCTTATCGCCCTGTCACTCGGGCTGACCCCCAACTTTAAATCTAACTTCGACCTGGCCGAAGATGCCA
AGCTTCAACTGAGCAAAGACACCTACGATGATGATCTCGACAATCTGCTGGCCCAGATCGGCGACCAGTA
CGCAGACCTTTTTTTGGCGGCAAAGAACCTGTCAGACGCCATTCTGCTGAGTGATATTCTGCGAGTGAAC
ACGGAGATCACCAAAGCTCCGCTGAGCGCTAGTATGATCAAGCGCTATGATGAGCACCACCAAGACTTGA
CTTTGCTGAAGGCCCTTGTCAGACAGCAACTGCCTGAGAAGTACAAGGAAATTTTCTTCGATCAGTCTAA
AAATGGCTACGCCGGATACATTGACGGCGGAGCAAGCCAGGAGGAATTTTACAAATTTATTAAGCCCATC
TTGGAAAAAATGGACGGCACCGAGGAGCTGCTGGTAAAGCTTAACAGAGAAGATCTGTTGCGCAAACAGC
GCACTTTCGACAATGGAAGCATCCCCCACCAGATTCACCTGGGCGAACTGCACGCTATCCTCAGGCGGCA
AGAGGATTTCTACCCCTTTTTGAAAGATAACAGGGAAAAGATTGAGAAAATCCTCACATTTCGGATACCC
TACTATGTAGGCCCCCTCGCCCGGGGAAATTCCAGATTCGCGTGGATGACTCGCAAATCAGAAGAGACCA
TCACTCCCTGGAACTTCGAGGAAGTCGTGGATAAGGGGGCCTCTGCCCAGTCCTTCATCGAAAGGATGAC
TAACTTTGATAAAAATCTGCCTAACGAAAAGGTGCTTCCTAAACACTCTCTGCTGTACGAGTACTTCACA
GTTTATAACGAGCTCACCAAGGTCAAATACGTCACAGAAGGGATGAGAAAGCCAGCATTCCTGTCTGGAG
AGCAGAAGAAAGCTATCGTGGACCTCCTCTTCAAGACGAACCGGAAAGTTACCGTGAAACAGCTCAAAGA
AGACTATTTCAAAAAGATTGAATGTTTCGACTCTGTTGAAATCAGCGGAGTGGAGGATCGCTTCAACGCA
TCCCTGGGAACGTATCACGATCTCCTGAAAATCATTAAAGACAAGGACTTCCTGGACAATGAGGAGAACG
AGGACATTCTTGAGGACATTGTCCTCACCCTTACGTTGTTTGAAGATAGGGAGATGATTGAAGAACGCTT
GAAAACTTACGCTCATCTCTTCGACGACAAAGTCATGAAACAGCTCAAGAGGCGCCGATATACAGGATGG
GGGCGGCTGTCAAGAAAACTGATCAATGGGATCCGAGACAAGCAGAGTGGAAAGACAATCCTGGATTTTC
TTAAGTCCGATGGATTTGCCAACCGGAACTTCATGCAGTTGATCCATGATGACTCTCTCACCTTTAAGGA
GGACATCCAGAAAGCACAAGTTTCTGGCCAGGGGGACAGTCTTCACGAGCACATCGCTAATCTTGCAGGT
AGCCCAGCTATCAAAAAGGGAATACTGCAGACCGTTAAGGTCGTGGATGAACTCGTCAAAGTAATGGGAA
GGCATAAGCCCGAGAATATCGTTATCGAGATGGCCCGAGAGAACCAAACTACCCAGAAGGGACAGAAGAA
CAGTAGGGAAAGGATGAAGAGGATTGAAGAGGGTATAAAAGAACTGGGGTCCCAAATCCTTAAGGAACAC
CCAGTTGAAAACACCCAGCTTCAGAATGAGAAGCTCTACCTGTACTACCTGCAGAACGGCAGGGACATGT
ACGTGGATCAGGAACTGGACATCAATCGGCTCTCCGACTACGACGTGGCTGCTATCGTGCCCCAGTCTTT
TCTCAAAGATGATTCTATTGATAATAAAGTGTTGACAAGATCCGATAAAGCTAGAGGGAAGAGTGATAAC
GTCCCCTCAGAAGAAGTTGTCAAGAAAATGAAAAATTATTGGCGGCAGCTGCTGAACGCCAAACTGATCA
CACAACGGAAGTTCGATAATCTGACTAAGGCTGAACGAGGTGGCCTGTCTGAGTTGGATAAAGCCGGCTT
CATCAAAAGGCAGCTTGTTGAGACACGCCAGATCACCAAGCACGTGGCCCAAATTCTCGATTCACGCATG
AACACCAAGTACGATGAAAATGACAAACTGATTCGAGAGGTGAAAGTTATTACTCTGAAGTCTAAGCTGG
TCTCAGATTTCAGAAAGGACTTTCAGTTTTATAAGGTGAGAGAGATCAACAATTACCACCATGCGCATGA
TGCCTACCTGAATGCAGTGGTAGGCACTGCACTTATCAAAAAATATCCCAAGCTTGAATCTGAATTTGTT
TACGGAGACTATAAAGTGTACGATGTTAGGAAAATGATCGCAAAGTCTGAGCAGGAAATAGGCAAGGCCA
CCGCTAAGTACTTCTTTTACAGCAATATTATGAATTTTTTCAAGACCGAGATTACACTGGCCAATGGAGA
GATTCGGAAGCGACCACTTATCGAAACAAACGGAGAAACAGGAGAAATCGTGTGGGACAAGGGTAGGGAT
TTCGCGACAGTCCGGAAGGTCCTGTCCATGCCGCAGGTGAACATCGTTAAAAAGACCGAAGTACAGACCG
GAGGCTTCTCCAAGGAAAGTATCCTCCCGAAAAGGAACAGCGACAAGCTGATCGCACGCAAAAAAGATTG
GGACCCCAAGAAATACGGCGGATTCGATTCTCCTACAGTCGCTTACAGTGTACTGGTTGTGGCCAAAGTG
GAGAAAGGGAAGTCTAAAAAACTCAAAAGCGTCAAGGAACTGCTGGGCATCACAATCATGGAGCGATCAA
GCTTCGAAAAAAACCCCATCGACTTTCTCGAGGCGAAAGGATATAAAGAGGTCAAAAAAGACCTCATCAT
TAAGCTTCCCAAGTACTCTCTCTTTGAGCTTGAAAACGGCCGGAAACGAATGCTCGCTAGTGCGGGCGAG
CTGCAGAAAGGTAACGAGCTGGCACTGCCCTCTAAATACGTTAATTTCTTGTATCTGGCCAGCCACTATG
AAAAGCTCAAAGGGTCTCCCGAAGATAATGAGCAGAAGCAGCTGTTCGTGGAACAACACAAACACTACCT
TGATGAGATCATCGAGCAAATAAGCGAATTCTCCAAAAGAGTGATCCTCGCCGACGCTAACCTCGATAAG
GTGCTTTCTGCTTACAATAAGCACAGGGATAAGCCCATCAGGGAGCAGGCAGAAAACATTATCCACTTGT
TTACTCTGACCAACTTGGGCGCGCCTGCAGCCTTCAAGTACTTCGACACCACCATAGACAGAAAGCGGTA
CACCTCTACAAAGGAGGTCCTGGACGCCACACTGATTCATCAGTCAATTACGGGGCTCTATGAAACAAGA
ATCGACCTCTCTCAGCTCGGTGGAGACAGCAGGGCTGACCCCAAGAAGAAGAGGAAGGTGAGTGGTGGAG
GAAGTGGCGGGTCAGGGTCGGACCTTTCCCATCCGCCCCCAAGGGGCCATCTGGATGAGCTGACAACCAC
ACTTGAGTCCATGACCGAGGATCTGAACCTGGACTCACCCCTGACCCCGGAATTGAACGAGATTCTGGAT
ACCTTCCTGAACGACGAGTGCCTCTTGCATGCCTAGAAGAATTCGATCCCTACCGGTTAGTAATGAGTTT
AAACGGGGGAGGCTAACTGAAACACGGAAGGAGACAATACCGGAAGGAACCCGCGCTATGACGGCAATAA
AAAGACAGAATAAAACGCACGGGTGTTGGGTCGTTTGTTCATAAACGCGGGGTTCGGTCCCAGGGCTGGC
ACTCTGTCGATACCCCACCGAGACCCCATTGGGGCCAATACGCCCGCGTTTCTTCCTTTTCCCCACCCCA
CCCCCCAAGTTCGGGTGAAGGCCCAGGGCTCGCAGCCAACGTCGGGGCGGCAGGCCCTCCATAGTCGGTC
GTTCGGCTGCGGCGAGCGGTATCAGCTCACTCAAAGGCGGTAATACGGTTATCCACAGAATCAGGGGATA
ACGCAGGAAAGAACATGTGAGCAAAAGGCCAGCAAAAGGCCAGGAACCGTAAAAAGGCCGCGTTGCTGGC
GTTTTTCCATAGGCTCCGCCCCCCTGACGAGCATCACAAAAATCGACGCTCAAGTCAGAGGTGGCGAAAC
CCGACAGGACTATAAAGATACCAGGCGTTTCCCCCTGGAAGCTCCCTCGTGCGCTCTCCTGTTCCGACCC
TGCCGCTTACCGGATACCTGTCCGCCTTTCTCCCTTCGGGAAGCGTGGCGCTTTCTCATAGCTCACGCTG
TAGGTATCTCAGTTCGGTGTAGGTCGTTCGCTCCAAGCTGGGCTGTGTGCACGAACCCCCCGTTCAGCCC
GACCGCTGCGCCTTATCCGGTAACTATCGTCTTGAGTCCAACCCGGTAAGACACGACTTATCGCCACTGG
CAGCAGCCACTGGTAACAGGATTAGCAGAGCGAGGTATGTAGGCGGTGCTACAGAGTTCTTGAAGTGGTG
GCCTAACTACGGCTACACTAGAAGAACAGTATTTGGTATCTGCGCTCTGCTGAAGCCAGTTACCTTCGGA
AAAAGAGTTGGTAGCTCTTGATCCGGCAAACAAACCACCGCTGGTAGCGGTGGTTTTTTTGTTTGCAAGC
AGCAGATTACGCGCAGAAAAAAAGGATCTCAAGAAGATCCTTTGATCTTTTCTACGGGGTCTGACGCTCA
GTGGAACGAAAACTCACGTTAAGGGATTTTGGTCATGAGATTATCAAAAAGGATCTTCACCTAGATCCTT
TTAAATTAAAAATGAAGTTTTAAATCAATCTAAAGTATATATGAGTAAACTTGGTCTGACAGTTACCAAT
GCTTAATCAGTGAGGCACCTATCTCAGCGATCTGTCTATTTCGTTCATCCATAGTTGCCTGACTCCCCGT
CGTGTAGATAACTACGATACGGGAGGGCTTACCATCTGGCCCCAGTGCTGCAATGATACCGCGAGACCCA
CGCTCACCGGCTCCAGATTTATCAGCAATAAACCAGCCAGCCGGAAGGGCCGAGCGCAGAAGTGGTCCTG
CAACTTTATCCGCCTCCATCCAGTCTATTAATTGTTGCCGGGAAGCTAGAGTAAGTAGTTCGCCAGTTAA
TAGTTTGCGCAACGTTGTTGCCATTGCTACAGGCATCGTGGTGTCACGCTCGTCGTTTGGTATGGCTTCA
TTCAGCTCCGGTTCCCAACGATCAAGGCGAGTTACATGATCCCCCATGTTGTGCAAAAAAGCGGTTAGCT
CCTTCGGTCCTCCGATCGTTGTCAGAAGTAAGTTGGCCGCAGTGTTATCACTCATGGTTATGGCAGCACT
GCATAATTCTCTTACTGTCATGCCATCCGTAAGATGCTTTTCTGTGACTGGTGAGTACTCAACCAAGTCA
TTCTGAGAATAGTGTATGCGGCGACCGAGTTGCTCTTGCCCGGCGTCAATACGGGATAATACCGCGCCAC
ATAGCAGAACTTTAAAAGTGCTCATCATTGGAAAACGTTCTTCGGGGCGAAAACTCTCAAGGATCTTACC
GCTGTTGAGATCCAGTTCGATGTAACCCACTCGTGCACCCAACTGATCTTCAGCATCTTTTACTTTCACC
AGCGTTTCTGGGTGAGCAAAAACAGGAAGGCAAAATGCCGCAAAAAAGGGAATAAGGGCGACACGGAAAT
GTTGAATACTCATACTCTTCCTTTTTCAATATTATTGAAGCATTTATCAGGGTTATTGTCTCATGAGCGG
ATACATATTTGAATGTATTTAGAAAAATAAACAAATAGGGGTTCCGCGCACATTTCCCCGAAAAGTGCCA
CCTGACGTCGACGGATCGGGAGATCTCCCGATCCCCTATGGTGCACTCTCAGTACAATCTGCTCTGATGC
CGCATAGTTAAGCCAGTATCTGCTCCCTGCTTGTGTGTTGGAGGTCGC
